Addgene plasmid #126408: pCDNA3 mSmoothened WT
Purpose: Full length mouse Smoothened cDNA. Expression of Smoothened in mammalian cell lines.
Depositing lab: Stacey Ogden. Publication: Functional Divergence in the Role of N-Linked Glycosylation in Smoothened Signaling. Marada S, Navarro G, Truong A, Stewart DP, Arensdorf AM, Nachtergaele S, Angelats E, Opferman JT, Rohatgi R, McCormick PJ, Ogden SK. PLoS Genet. 2015 Aug 20;11(8):e1005473. doi: 10.1371/journal.pgen.1005473. eCollection 2015 Aug. PubMed 26291458.
Backbone
  Vector backbone: pcDNA3
  Vector type: Mammalian Expression
Growth in bacteria
  Bacterial resistance: Ampicillin, 100 μg/mL
  Growth temperature: 37°C
  Growth strain: DH5alpha
  Copy number: High Copy
Gene/Insert
  Gene/Insert name: m-Smoothened
  Species: M. musculus (mouse)
  Entrez Gene: Smo (a.k.a. E130215L21Rik, Smoh, bnb, smoothened)
  Cloning method: Restriction Enzyme; 5′ cloning site Unknown (unknown if destroyed); 3′ cloning site Unknown (unknown if destroyed)
Terms and licenses: Academic/Nonprofit Terms; Industry Terms: Not Available to Industry
How to cite: pCDNA3 mSmoothened WT was a gift from Stacey Ogden (Addgene plasmid # 126408 ; http://n2t.net/addgene:126408 ; RRID:Addgene_126408)
