[The description below was written by a language model from this plasmid's Addgene catalogue record and pLannotate feature annotations shown in this document.]
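Description:
pCDNA3 mSmoothened WT is a mammalian expression plasmid built on the pcDNA3 backbone that carries the full-length, wild-type mouse Smoothened (Smo) cDNA. In bacteria it is maintained as a high-copy plasmid through a ColE1/pUC-type origin and selected with ampicillin via the β-lactamase gene and its own promoter. An f1 phage origin is also present, a standard backbone element that permits single-stranded DNA production.

The Smo open reading frame sits downstream of the human cytomegalovirus immediate early enhancer and promoter and is followed by the bovine growth hormone polyadenylation signal, an arrangement that gives strong constitutive transcription in most mammalian cell lines. T7 and SP6 phage promoters flank the insert in opposing orientations, as is usual for pcDNA3, and can serve for in vitro transcription or as sequencing primer sites. No epitope tag or fluorescent fusion is annotated, and the restriction sites used for cloning are not recorded. A separate cassette, in which the SV40 enhancer/early promoter drives the neomycin phosphotransferase gene and terminates at an SV40 poly(A) signal, allows G418 selection of stably transfected cells. The short annotated fragments (HIV-1 LTR, ble, lacI, bom and lac promoter/operator elements) appear to be backbone remnants or short similarity matches rather than functional parts.

Smoothened is the G protein-coupled receptor-like transducer of Hedgehog signalling, relieved from Patched inhibition upon ligand binding and required for ciliary accumulation of GLI factors. The construct is intended for expressing the protein in mammalian cells. Given the associated study of N-linked glycosylation in Smoothened signalling, it plausibly serves as a wild-type reference, though the record does not say so.
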