Features (pLannotate 1.2.2; 21 found; start..end, strand, type, name):
      1..380     +  enhancer       CMV enhancer: human cytomegalovirus immediate early enhancer
    381..584     +  promoter       CMV promoter: human cytomegalovirus (CMV) immediate early promoter
    580..613     +  LTR            5' LTR (truncated) (fragment): truncated 5' long terminal repeat (LTR) from HIV-1
    629..647     +  promoter       T7 promoter: promoter for bacteriophage T7 RNA polymerase
    719..3097    +  CDS            Smo: SMO_MOUSE - Also known as Smoh. Experimental evidence at protein level: Swiss-Prot protein existence level 1. G protein-coupled receptor that probably associates with the patched protein (PTCH) to transduce the hedgehog's proteins signal. Binding of sonic hedgehog (SHH) to its receptor patched is thought to prevent normal inhibition by patched of smoothened (SMO) (By similarity). Required for the accumulation of KIF7, GLI2 and GLI3 in the cilia. Interacts with DLG5 at the ciliary base to induce the accumulation of KIF7 and GLI2 at the ciliary tip for GLI2 activation (PubMed:25644602). From Mus
   3218..3236    -  promoter       SP6 promoter: promoter for bacteriophage SP6 RNA polymerase
   3262..3486    +  polyA_signal   bGH poly(A) signal: bovine growth hormone polyadenylation signal
   3490..3511    +  promoter       SV40 promoter (fragment): SV40 enhancer and early promoter
   3532..3960    +  rep_origin     f1 ori (sequence partly withheld): f1 bacteriophage origin of replication; arrow indicates direction of (+) strand synthesis
   3974..4303    +  promoter       SV40 promoter: SV40 enhancer and early promoter
   4370..5161    +  CDS            neo: KKA2_KLEPN - Also known as kan, nptII. Experimental evidence at protein level: Swiss-Prot protein existence level 1. Resistance to kanamycin, neomycin, paromomycin, ribostamycin, butirosin and gentamicin B. From Klebsiella pneumoniae.
   5185..5343    +  CDS            ble (fragment): BLE_KLEPN - Experimental evidence at protein level: Swiss-Prot protein existence level 1. Binding protein with a strong affinity to the bleomycin family of antibiotics. Binds to CL990; an antimitotic-antibiotic compound. From Klebsiella pneumoniae.
   5338..5459    +  polyA_signal   SV40 poly(A) signal: SV40 polyadenylation signal
   5532..5548    -  protein_bind   lac operator: The lac repressor binds to the lac operator to inhibit transcription in E. coli. This inhibition can be relieved by adding lactose or isopropyl-β-D-thiogalactopyranoside (IPTG). lac repressor encoded by lacI
   5556..5586    -  promoter       lac promoter: promoter for the E. coli lac operon
   5601..5622    -  protein_bind   CAP binding site: CAP binding activates transcription in the presence of cAMP. E. coli catabolite activator protein
   5635..5727    -  CDS            lacI (fragment): lac repressor; lacI; The lac repressor binds to the lac operator to inhibit transcription in E. coli. This inhibition can be relieved by adding lactose or isopropyl-β-D-thiogalactopyranoside (IPTG).
   5910..6498    -  rep_origin     ori: high-copy-number ColE1/pMB1/pBR322/pUC origin of replication
   6669..7529    -  CDS            AmpR: β-lactamase; bla; confers resistance to ampicillin, carbenicillin, and related antibiotics
   7530..7634    -  promoter       AmpR promoter: bla
   7693..7745    -  misc_feature   bom (fragment): basis of mobility region from pBR322
>Addgene plasmid #126408 | pCDNA3 mSmoothened WT | addgene full sequence | sequence record 246836 | Addgene NGS Result
GACATTGATTATTGACTAGTTATTAATAGTAATCAATTACGGGGTCATTAGTTCATAGCCCATATATGGA
GTTCCGCGTTACATAACTTACGGTAAATGGCCCGCCTGGCTGACCGCCCAACGACCCCCGCCCATTGACG
TCAATAATGACGTATGTTCCCATAGTAACGCCAATAGGGACTTTCCATTGACGTCAATGGGTGGAGTATT
TACGGTAAACTGCCCACTTGGCAGTACATCAAGTGTATCATATGCCAAGTACGCCCCCTATTGACGTCAA
TGACGGTAAATGGCCCGCCTGGCATTATGCCCAGTACATGACCTTATGGGACTTTCCTACTTGGCAGTAC
ATCTACGTATTAGTCATCGCTATTACCATGGTGATGCGGTTTTGGCAGTACATCAATGGGCGTGGATAGC
GGTTTGACTCACGGGGATTTCCAAGTCTCCACCCCATTGACGTCAATGGGAGTTTGTTTTGGCACCAAAA
TCAACGGGACTTTCCAAAATGTCGTAACAACTCCGCCCCATTGACGCAAATGGGCGGTAGGCGTGTACGG
TGGGAGGTCTATATAAGCAGAGCTCTCTGGCTAACTAGAGAACCCACTGCTTACTGGCTTATCGAAATTA
ATACGACTCACTATAGGGAGACCCAAGCTTGGTACCGAGCTCGGATCCACTAGTAACGGCCGCCAGTGTG
CTGGAATTCGCGGCCGCCATGGCCGCTGGCCGCCCCGTGCGTGGGCCCGAGCTGGCGCCCCGGAGGCTGC
TGCAGTTGCTTCTGCTGGTACTGCTGGGGGGCCCGGGCCGGGGGGCGGCCTTGAGCGGGAACGTGACCGG
GCCTGGGCCTCACAGCGCCAGCGGGAGCTCGAGGAGGGACGTGCCGGTGACCAGCCCTCCGCCGCCGCTG
CTGAGCCACTGCGGCCGGGCCGCCCACTGCGAGCCTTTGCGCTACAACGTGTGCCTGGGCTCGGCGCTGC
CCTACGGAGCCACCACCACGCTGCTGGCTGGGGACTCGGACTCGCAGGAGGAAGCGCACGGCAAGCTCGT
GCTCTGGTCCGGCCTCCGGAATGCCCCCCGCTGCTGGGCAGTGATCCAGCCCCTGCTGTGTGCTGTCTAC
ATGCCCAAGTGTGAGAATGACCGAGTGGAGTTGCCCAGCCGTACCCTCTGCCAGGCCACCCGAGGCCCCT
GTGCCATTGTGGAGCGGGAGCGAGGGTGGCCTGACTTTCTGCGTTGCACACCGGACCACTTCCCTGAAGG
CTGCCCAAACGAGGTACAAAACATCAAGTTCAACAGCTCAGGCCAATGTGAAGCACCCTTGGTGCGAACA
GACAACCCCAAGAGCTGGTATGAGGACGTGGAGGGCTGTGGGATTCAGTGTCAGAACCCGCTGTTCACCG
AGGCCGAGCACCAGGACATGCACAGCTACATCGCAGCCTTCGGGGCGGTCACTGGTCTCTGCACGCTCTT
CACACTGGCCACCTTTGTGGCTGACTGGCGGAACTCCAATCGCTACCCTGCGGTTATTCTCTTCTATGTC
AATGCGTGTTTCTTCGTGGGCAGCATTGGCTGGCTGGCCCAGTTCATGGATGGTGCCCGCCGAGAGATTG
TTTGCCGAGCAGATGGCACCATGAGATTTGGGGAGCCCACCTCCAGTGAGACCCTGTCCTGTGTCATCAT
CTTTGTCATTGTGTACTATGCCTTGATGGCTGGAGTAGTCTGGTTCGTGGTCCTCACCTATGCCTGGCAC
ACCTCCTTCAAAGCCCTGGGCACCACCTACCAGCCTCTCTCGGGCAAGACATCCTATTTCCACCTGCTCA
CGTGGTCACTCCCCTTTGTCCTCACGGTGGCAATCCTGGCTGTGGCTCAGGTAGATGGAGACTCCGTGAG
TGGCATCTGTTTTGTAGGCTACAAGAACTATCGGTACCGTGCTGGCTTTGTCCTGGCCCCAATTGGCCTG
GTGCTTATTGTGGGAGGCTACTTCCTCATCAGAGGGGTCATGACTCTGTTCTCCATCAAGAGCAACCACC
CTGGGCTTCTGAGTGAGAAGGCAGCCAGCAAGATCAACGAGACCATGCTGCGCCTGGGCATTTTTGGCTT
CCTGGCCTTTGGCTTTGTGCTCATCACCTTCAGCTGCCACTTCTATGACTTCTTCAACCAGGCTGAGTGG
GAGCGTAGCTTCCGGGACTATGTGCTATGCCAAGCCAACGTGACCATCGGGCTGCCTACCAAGAAGCCCA
TTCCTGACTGTGAGATCAAGAATCGGCCCAGCCTCCTGGTGGAGAAGATCAATCTATTTGCCATGTTTGG
CACTGGCATTGCCATGAGCACCTGGGTCTGGACCAAGGCCACCCTGCTCATCTGGAGGCGCACCTGGTGC
AGGTTGACTGGGCACAGTGATGATGAGCCCAAGAGAATCAAGAAGAGCAAGATGATCGCCAAGGCCTTCT
CTAAGCGGCGTGAGCTGCTGCAGAACCCGGGCCAGGAGCTCTCCTTCAGCATGCACACTGTCTCCCATGA
TGGACCTGTTGCGGGTTTGGCTTTTGACCTCAATGAACCCTCAGCTGACGTCTCCTCTGCCTGGGCTCAG
CATGTCACCAAGATGGTGGCTCGGAGAGGAGCCATATTGCCCCAGGATGTGTCCGTTACCCCTGTGGCAA
CTCCAGTGCCACCAGAAGAACAAGCCAACATGTGGCTGGTTGAGGCAGAGATCTCCCCAGAGTTAGAGAA
GCGTTTGGGCCGGAAGAAAAAGCGGAGGAAGAGGAAGAAGGAGGTGTGCCCCTTGAGGCCAGCCCCTGAG
CTTCACCACTCTGCCCCTGTTCCTGCCACCAGTGCAGTTCCTCGGCTGCCTCAGCTGCCTCGGCAGAAGT
GCCTGGTAGCTGCAAACGCCTGGGGAACAGGGGAGTCCTGCCGACAGGGAGCCTGGACTCTAGTCTCCAA
CCCCTTCTGCCCAGAGCCTAGTCCCCATCAAGATCCATTTCTCCCTGGTGCCTCAGCCCCCCGGGTCTGG
GCTCAGGGCCGCCTCCAGGGGCTGGGATCCATTCATTCCCGCACTAACCTAATGGAGGCTGAGATCTTGG
ATGCAGACTCGGACTTCTGAGGAATTCCTCAGAAGTCCGAGTCTGCATCCGGGGCGGCCAGCGGCCATGG
CGGCCGCGAATTCTGCAGATATCCATCACACTGGCGGCCGCTCGAGCATGCATCTAGAGGGCCCTATTCT
ATAGTGTCACCTAAATGCTAGAGCTCGCTGATCAGCCTCGACTGTGCCTTCTAGTTGCCAGCCATCTGTT
GTTTGCCCCTCCCCCGTGCCTTCCTTGACCCTGGAAGGTGCCACTCCCACTGTCCTTTCCTAATAAAATG
AGGAAATTGCATCGCATTGTCTGAGTAGGTGTCATTCTATTCTGGGGGGTGGGGTGGGGCAGGACAGCAA
GGGGGAGGATTGGGAAGACAATAGCAGGCATGCTGGGGATGCGGTGGGCTCTATGGCTTCTGAGGCGGAA
AGAACCAGCTGGGGCTCTAGGGGGTATCCCC
[124 nt withheld, positions 3532-3655]
C
[91 nt withheld, positions 3657-3747]
A
[49 nt withheld, positions 3749-3797]
CCTTTGACGTTGGAGTCCACGTTCTTT
[37 nt withheld, positions 3825-3861]
ACCCTATCTCGGTCTATTCTTTTGATTTATAAGGGATTTTGCCGATTTCGGCCTATTGGTTAAAAAATGA
GCTGATTTAACAAAAATTTAACGCGAATTAATTCTGTGGAATGTGTGTCAGTTAGGGTGTGGAAAGTCCC
CAGGCTCCCCAGCAGGCAGAAGTATGCAAAGCATGCATCTCAATTAGTCAGCAACCAGGTGTGGAAAGTC
CCCAGGCTCCCCAGCAGGCAGAAGTATGCAAAGCATGCATCTCAATTAGTCAGCAACCATAGTCCCGCCC
CTAACTCCGCCCATCCCGCCCCTAACTCCGCCCAGTTCCGCCCATTCTCCGCCCCATGGCTGACTAATTT
TTTTTATTTATGCAGAGGCCGAGGCCGCCTCTGCCTCTGAGCTATTCCAGAAGTAGTGAGGAGGCTTTTT
TGGAGGCCTAGGCTTTTGCAAAAAGCTCCCGGGAGCTTGTATATCCATTTTCGGATCTGATCAAGAGACA
GGATGAGGATCGTTTCGCATGATTGAACAAGATGGATTGCACGCAGGTTCTCCGGCCGCTTGGGTGGAGA
GGCTATTCGGCTATGACTGGGCACAACAGACAATCGGCTGCTCTGATGCCGCCGTGTTCCGGCTGTCAGC
GCAGGGGCGCCCGGTTCTTTTTGTCAAGACCGACCTGTCCGGTGCCCTGAATGAACTGCAGGACGAGGCA
GCGCGGCTATCGTGGCTGGCCACGACGGGCGTTCCTTGCGCAGCTGTGCTCGACGTTGTCACTGAAGCGG
GAAGGGACTGGCTGCTATTGGGCGAAGTGCCGGGGCAGGATCTCCTGTCATCTCACCTTGCTCCTGCCGA
GAAAGTATCCATCATGGCTGATGCAATGCGGCGGCTGCATACGCTTGATCCGGCTACCTGCCCATTCGAC
CACCAAGCGAAACATCGCATCGAGCGAGCACGTACTCGGATGGAAGCCGGTCTTGTCGATCAGGATGATC
TGGACGAAGAGCATCAGGGGCTCGCGCCAGCCGAACTGTTCGCCAGGCTCAAGGCGCGCATGCCCGACGG
CGAGGATCTCGTCGTGACCCATGGCGATGCCTGCTTGCCGAATATCATGGTGGAAAATGGCCGCTTTTCT
GGATTCATCGACTGTGGCCGGCTGGGTGTGGCGGACCGCTATCAGGACATAGCGTTGGCTACCCGTGATA
TTGCTGAAGAGCTTGGCGGCGAATGGGCTGACCGCTTCCTCGTGCTTTACGGTATCGCCGCTCCCGATTC
GCAGCGCATCGCCTTCTATCGCCTTCTTGACGAGTTCTTCTGAGCGGGACTCTGGGGTTCGAAATGACCG
ACCAAGCGACGCCCAACCTGCCATCACGAGATTTCGATTCCACCGCCGCCTTCTATGAAAGGTTGGGCTT
CGGAATCGTTTTCCGGGACGCCGGCTGGATGATCCTCCAGCGCGGGGATCTCATGCTGGAGTTCTTCGCC
CACCCCAACTTGTTTATTGCAGCTTATAATGGTTACAAATAAAGCAATAGCATCACAAATTTCACAAATA
AAGCATTTTTTTCACTGCATTCTAGTTGTGGTTTGTCCAAACTCATCAATGTATCTTATCATGTCTGTAT
ACCGTCGACCTCTAGCTAGAGCTTGGCGTAATCATGGTCATAGCTGTTTCCTGTGTGAAATTGTTATCCG
CTCACAATTCCACACAACATACGAGCCGGAAGCATAAAGTGTAAAGCCTGGGGTGCCTAATGAGTGAGCT
AACTCACATTAATTGCGTTGCGCTCACTGCCCGCTTTCCAGTCGGGAAACCTGTCGTGCCAGCTGCATTA
ATGAATCGGCCAACGCGCGGGGAGAGGCGGTTTGCGTATTGGGCGCTCTTCCGCTTCCTCGCTCACTGAC
TCGCTGCGCTCGGTCGTTCGGCTGCGGCGAGCGGTATCAGCTCACTCAAAGGCGGTAATACGGTTATCCA
CAGAATCAGGGGATAACGCAGGAAAGAACATGTGAGCAAAAGGCCAGCAAAAGGCCAGGAACCGTAAAAA
GGCCGCGTTGCTGGCGTTTTTCCATAGGCTCCGCCCCCCTGACGAGCATCACAAAAATCGACGCTCAAGT
CAGAGGTGGCGAAACCCGACAGGACTATAAAGATACCAGGCGTTTCCCCCTGGAAGCTCCCTCGTGCGCT
CTCCTGTTCCGACCCTGCCGCTTACCGGATACCTGTCCGCCTTTCTCCCTTCGGGAAGCGTGGCGCTTTC
TCATAGCTCACGCTGTAGGTATCTCAGTTCGGTGTAGGTCGTTCGCTCCAAGCTGGGCTGTGTGCACGAA
CCCCCCGTTCAGCCCGACCGCTGCGCCTTATCCGGTAACTATCGTCTTGAGTCCAACCCGGTAAGACACG
ACTTATCGCCACTGGCAGCAGCCACTGGTAACAGGATTAGCAGAGCGAGGTATGTAGGCGGTGCTACAGA
GTTCTTGAAGTGGTGGCCTAACTACGGCTACACTAGAAGAACAGTATTTGGTATCTGCGCTCTGCTGAAG
CCAGTTACCTTCGGAAAAAGAGTTGGTAGCTCTTGATCCGGCAAACAAACCACCGCTGGTAGCGGTGGTT
TTTTTGTTTGCAAGCAGCAGATTACGCGCAGAAAAAAAGGATCTCAAGAAGATCCTTTGATCTTTTCTAC
GGGGTCTGACGCTCAGTGGAACGAAAACTCACGTTAAGGGATTTTGGTCATGAGATTATCAAAAAGGATC
TTCACCTAGATCCTTTTAAATTAAAAATGAAGTTTTAAATCAATCTAAAGTATATATGAGTAAACTTGGT
CTGACAGTTACCAATGCTTAATCAGTGAGGCACCTATCTCAGCGATCTGTCTATTTCGTTCATCCATAGT
TGCCTGACTCCCCGTCGTGTAGATAACTACGATACGGGAGGGCTTACCATCTGGCCCCAGTGCTGCAATG
ATACCGCGAGACCCACGCTCACCGGCTCCAGATTTATCAGCAATAAACCAGCCAGCCGGAAGGGCCGAGC
GCAGAAGTGGTCCTGCAACTTTATCCGCCTCCATCCAGTCTATTAATTGTTGCCGGGAAGCTAGAGTAAG
TAGTTCGCCAGTTAATAGTTTGCGCAACGTTGTTGCCATTGCTACAGGCATCGTGGTGTCACGCTCGTCG
TTTGGTATGGCTTCATTCAGCTCCGGTTCCCAACGATCAAGGCGAGTTACATGATCCCCCATGTTGTGCA
AAAAAGCGGTTAGCTCCTTCGGTCCTCCGATCGTTGTCAGAAGTAAGTTGGCCGCAGTGTTATCACTCAT
GGTTATGGCAGCACTGCATAATTCTCTTACTGTCATGCCATCCGTAAGATGCTTTTCTGTGACTGGTGAG
TACTCAACCAAGTCATTCTGAGAATAGTGTATGCGGCGACCGAGTTGCTCTTGCCCGGCGTCAATACGGG
ATAATACCGCGCCACATAGCAGAACTTTAAAAGTGCTCATCATTGGAAAACGTTCTTCGGGGCGAAAACT
CTCAAGGATCTTACCGCTGTTGAGATCCAGTTCGATGTAACCCACTCGTGCACCCAACTGATCTTCAGCA
TCTTTTACTTTCACCAGCGTTTCTGGGTGAGCAAAAACAGGAAGGCAAAATGCCGCAAAAAAGGGAATAA
GGGCGACACGGAAATGTTGAATACTCATACTCTTCCTTTTTCAATATTATTGAAGCATTTATCAGGGTTA
TTGTCTCATGAGCGGATACATATTTGAATGTATTTAGAAAAATAAACAAATAGGGGTTCCGCGCACATTT
CCCCGAAAAGTGCCACCTGACGTCGACGGATCGGGAGATCTCCCGATCCCCTATGGTGCACTCTCAGTAC
AATCTGCTCTGATGCCGCATAGTTAAGCCAGTATCTGCTCCCTGCTTGTGTGTTGGAGGTCGCTGAGTAG
TGCGCGAGCAAAATTTAAGCTACAACAAGGCAAGGCTTGACCGACAATTGCATGAAGAATCTGCTTAGGG
TTAGGCGTTTTGCGCTGCTTCGCGATGTACGGGCCAGATATACGCGTT
